>Addgene plasmid #69470 | pMXs-Puro-SNX2-PRDM6 | depositor full sequence | sequence record 122667 | pMXs-Puro-SNX2-PRDM6
CCCGAAAAGTGCCACCTGCATAATGAAAGACCCCACCTGTAGGTTTGGCAAGCTAGCTTAAGTAACGCCA
TTTTGCAAGGCATGGAAAAATACATAACTGAGAATAGAAAAGTTCAGATCAAGGTCAGGAACAGATGGAA
CAGCTGAATATGGGCCAAACAGGATATCTGTGGTAAGCAGTTCCTGCCCCGGCTCAGGGCCAAGAACAGA
TGGAACAGCTGAATATGGGCCAAACAGGATATCTGTGGTAAGCAGTTCCTGCCCCGGCTCAGGGCCAAGA
ACAGATGGTCCCCAGATGCGGTCCAGCCCTCAGCAGTTTCTAGAGAACCATCAGATGTTTCCAGGGTGCC
CCAAGGACCTGAAATGACCCTGTGCCTTATTTGAACTAACCAATCAGTTCGCTTCTCGCTTCTGTTCGCG
CGCTTCTGCTCCCCGAGCTCAATAAAAGAGCCCACAACCCCTCACTCGGCGCGCCAGTCCTCCGATTGAC
TGAGTCGCCCGGGTACCCGTGTATCCAATAAACCCTCTTGCAGTTGCATCCGACTTGTGGTCTCGCTGTT
CCTTGGGAGGGTCTCCTCTGAGTGATTGACTACCCGTCAGCGGGGGTCTTTCATTTGGGGGCTCGTCCGG
GATCGGGAGACCCCTGCCCAGGGACCACCGACCCACCACCGGGAGGTAAGCTGGCCAGCAACTTATCTGT
GTCTGTCCGATTGTCTAGTGTCTATGACTGATTTTATGCGCCTGCGTCGGTACTAGTTAGCTAACTAGCT
CTGTATCTGGCGGACCCGTGGTGGAACTGACGAGTTCGGAACACCCGGCCGCAACCCTGGGAGACGTCCC
AGGGACTTCGGGGGCCGTTTTTGTGGCCCGACCTGAGTCCAAAAATCCCGATCGTTTTGGACTCTTTGGT
GCACCCCCCTAATAGGAGGGATATGTGGTTCTGGTAGGAGACGAGAACCTAAAACAGTTCCCGCCTCCGT
CTGAATTTTTGCTTTCGGTTTGGGACCGAAGCCGCGCCGCGCGTCTTGTCTGCTGCAGCATCGTTCTGTG
TTGTCTCTGTCTGACTGTGTTTCTGTATTTGTCTGAAAATTAGGGCCAGACTGTTACCACTCCCTTAAGT
TTGACCTTAGGTCACTGGAAAGATGTCGAGCGGATCGCTCACAACCAGTCGGTAGATGTCAAGAAGAGAC
GTTGGGTTACCTTCTGCTCTGCAGAATGGCCAACCTTTAACGTCGGATGGCCGCGAGACGGCACCTTTAA
CCGAGACCTCATCACCCAGGTTAAGATCAAGGTCTTTTCACCTGGCCCGCATGGACACCCAGACCAGGTC
CCCTACATCGTGACCTGGGAAGCCTTGGCTTTTGACCCCCCTCCCTGGGTCAAGCCCTTTGTACACCCTA
AGCCTCCGCCTCCTCTTCCTCCATCCGCCCCGTCTCTCCCCCTTGAACCTCCTCGTTCGACCCCGCCTCG
ATCCTCCCTTTATCCAGCCCTCACTCCTTCTCTAGGCGCCCCCATATGGCCATATGAGATCTTATATGGG
GCACCCCCGCCCCTTGTAAACTTCCCTGACCCTGACATGACAAGAGTTACTAACAGCCCCTCTCTCCAAG
CTCACTTACAGGCTCTCTACTTAGTCCAGCACGAAGTCTGGAGACCTCTGGCGGCAGCCTACCAAGAACA
ACTGGACCGACCGGTGGTACCTCACCCTTACCGAGTCGGCGACACAGTGTGGGTCCGCCGACACCAGACT
AAGAACCTAGAACCTCGCTGGAAAGGACCTTACACAGTCCTGCTGACCACCCCCACCGCCCTCAAAGTAG
ACGGCATCGCAGCTTGGATACACGCCGCCCACGTGAAGGCTGCCGACCCCGGGGGTGGACCATCCTCTAG
ACTGCCGGATCTAGCTAGTTAATTAAGCCGCCACCATGGCGGCCGAGAGGGAACCTCCTCCGCTGGGGGA
CGGGAAGCCCACCGACTTTGAGGATCTGGAGGACGGAGAGGACCTGTTCACCAGCACTGTCTCCACCCTA
GAGTCAAGTCCATCATCTCCAGAACCAGCTAGTCTTCCTGCAGAAGATATTAGTGCAAACTCCAATGGCC
CAAAACCCACAGAAGTTGTATTAGATGATGACAGAGAAGATCTTTTTGCAGAAGCCACAGAAGAAGTTTC
TTTGGACAGCCCTGAAAGGGAACCTATCCTATCCTCGGAACCTTCTCCTGCAGTCACACCTGTCACTCCT
ACTACACTCATTGCTCCTAGAATTGAATCAAAGAGTATGTCTGCTCCCGTGATCTTTGATAGATCCAGGG
AAGAGATTGAAGAAGAAGCAAATGGAGACATTTTTGACATAGAAATTGGTGTATCAGATCCAGAAAAAGT
TGGTGATGGCATGAATGCCTATATGGCATATAGAGTAACAACAAAGACATCTCTTTCCATGTTCAGTAAG
AGTGAATTTTCAGTGAAAAGAAGATTCAGCGACTTTCTTGGTTTGCACAGCAAATTAGCAAGCAAATATT
TACATGTTGGTTATATTGTGCCACCAGCTCCAGAAAAGAGTATAGTAGGGATGACCAAGGTCAAAGTGGG
TAAAGAAGACTCATCATCCACTGAGTTTGTAGAAAAACGGAGAGCAGCTCTTGAAAGGTATCTTCAAAGA
ACAGTAAAACATCCAACTTTACTACAGGATCCTGATTTAAGGCAGTTCTTGGAAAGTTCAGAGCTGCCTA
GAGCAGTTAATACACAGGCTCTGAGTGGAGCAGGAATATTGAGGATGGTGAACAAGGCTGCCGACGCTGT
CAACAAAATGACAATCAAGATGAATGAATCGGATGCATGGTTTGAAGAAAAGCAGCAGCAATTTGAGAAT
CTGGATCAGCAACTTAGGAAACTTCATGTCAGTGTTGAAGCCTTGGTCTGTCATAGAAAAGAACTTTCAG
CCAACACAGCTGCCTTTGCTAAAAGTGCTGCCATGTTAGGTAATTCTGAGGATCATACTGCTTTATCTAG
AGCTTTGTCTCAGCTTGCAGAGGTTGAGGAGAAGATAGACCAGTTACATCAAGAACAAGCTTTTGCTGAC
TTTTATATGTTTTCAGAACTACTTAGTGACTACATTCGTCTTATTGCTGCAGTGAAAGGTGTGTTTGACC
ATCGAATGAAGTGCTGGCAGAAATGGGAAGATGCTCAAATTACTTTGCTCAAAAAACGTGAAGCTGAAGC
AAAAATGATGGTTGCTAACAAACCAGATAAAATACAGCAAGCTAAAAATGAAATAAGAGAGATATATGAC
CAGGATGGGACACTACAGCACTTTATTGATGGTGGGGAACCTAGTAAGTCGAGCTGGATGAGGTATATCC
GATGTGCAAGGCACTGCGGAGAACAGAATCTAACAGTAGTTCAGTACAGGTCGAATATATTCTACCGAGC
CTGTATAGATATCCCTAGGGGCACCGAGCTTCTGGTGTGGTACAATGACAGCTATACGTCTTTCTTTGGG
ATCCCCTTACAATGCATTGCCCAGGATGAAAACTTAAATGTCCCTTCAACGGTAATGGAAGCCATGTGCA
GACAAGACGCCCTGCAGCCCTTCAACAAAAGCAGCAAACTCGCCCCTACCACCCAGCAGCGCTCCGTTGT
TTTCCCCCAGACTCCGTGCAGCAGGAACTTCTCTCTTCTGGATAAGTCTGGGCCCATTGAATCAGGATTT
AATCAAATCAACGTGAAAAACCAGCGAGTCCTGGCAAGCCCAACTTCCACAAGCCAGCTCCACTCGGAGT
TCAGTGACTGGCATCTTTGGAAATGTGGGCAGTGCTTTAAGACTTTCACCCAGCGGATCCTCTTACAGAT
GCACGTGTGCACGCAGAACCCCGACAGACCCTACCAATGCGGCCACTGCTCCCAGTCCTTTTCCCAGCCT
TCAGAACTGAGGAACCACGTGGTCACTCACTCTAGTGACCGGCCTTTCAAGTGCGGCTACTGTGGTCGTG
CCTTTGCCGGGGCCACCACCCTCAACAACCACATCCGAACCCACACTGGAGAAAAGCCCTTCAAGTGCGA
GAGGTGTGAGAGGAGCTTCACGCAGGCCACCCAGCTGAGCCGACACCAGCGGATGCCCAATGAGTGCAAG
CCAATAACTGAGAGCCCAGAATCAATCGAAGTGGATCTCGAGTACCCATACGATGTTCCAGATTACGCTT
GATGAGCGGCCGCCAGCACAGTGGTCGACAGCTGTGGAATGTGTGTCAGTTAGGGTGTGGAAAGTCCCCA
GGCTCCCCAGCAGGCAGAAGTATGCAAAGCATGCATCTCAATTAGTCAGCAACCAGGTGTGGAAAGTCCC
CAGGCTCCCCAGCAGGCAGAAGTATGCAAAGCATGCATCTCAATTAGTCAGCAACCATAGTCCCGCCCCT
AACTCCGCCCATCCCGCCCCTAACTCCGCCCAGTTCCGCCCATTCTCCGCCCCATGGCTGACTAATTTTT
TTTATTTATGCAGAGGCCGAGGCCGCCTCGGCCTCTGAGCTATTCCAGAAGTAGTGAGGAGGCTTTTTTG
GAGGCCTAGGCTTTTGCAAAAAGCTTACCATGACCGAGTACAAGCCCACGGTGCGCCTCGCCACCCGCGA
CGACGTCCCCAGGGCCGTACGCACCCTCGCCGCCGCGTTCGCCGACTACCCCGCCACGCGCCACACCGTC
GATCCGGACCGCCACATCGAGCGGGTCACCGAGCTGCAAGAACTCTTCCTCACGCGCGTCGGGCTCGACA
TCGGCAAGGTGTGGGTCGCGGACGACGGCGCCGCGGTGGCGGTCTGGACCACGCCGGAGAGCGTCGAAGC
GGGGGCGGTGTTCGCCGAGATCGGCCCGCGCATGGCCGAGTTGAGCGGTTCCCGGCTGGCCGCGCAGCAA
CAGATGGAAGGCCTCCTGGCGCCGCACCGGCCCAAGGAGCCCGCGTGGTTCCTGGCCACCGTCGGCGTCT
CGCCCGACCACCAGGGCAAGGGTCTGGGCAGCGCCGTCGTGCTCCCCGGAGTGGAGGCGGCCGAGCGCGC
CGGGGTGCCCGCCTTCCTGGAGACCTCCGCGCCCCGCAACCTCCCCTTCTACGAGCGGCTCGGCTTCACC
GTCACCGCCGACGTCGAGTGCCCGAAGGACCGCGCGACCTGGTGCATGACCCGCAAGCCCGGTGCCTGAC
GCCCGCCCCACGACCCGCAGCGCCCGACCGAAAGGAGCGCACGACCCATCGTCGACGATAAAATAAAAGA
TTTTATTTAGTCTCCAGAAAAAGGGGGGAATGAAAGACCCCACCTGTAGGTTTGGCAAGCTAGCTTAAGT
AACGCCATTTTGCAAGGCATGGAAAAATACATAACTGAGAATAGAGAAGTTCAGATCAAGGTCAGGAACA
GATGGAACAGCTGAATATGGGCCAAACAGGATATCTGTGGTAAGCAGTTCCTGCCCCGGCTCAGGGCCAA
GAACAGATGGAACAGCTGAATATGGGCCAAACAGGATATCTGTGGTAAGCAGTTCCTGCCCCGGCTCAGG
GCCAAGAACAGATGGTCCCCAGATGCGGTCCAGCCCTCAGCAGTTTCTAGAGAACCATCAGATGTTTCCA
GGGTGCCCCAAGGACCTGAAATGACCCTGTGCCTTATTTGAACTAACCAATCAGTTCGCTTCTCGCTTCT
GTTCGCGCGCTTCTGCTCCCCGAGCTCAATAAAAGAGCCCACAACCCCTCACTCGGGGCGCCAGTCCTCC
GATTGACTGAGTCGCCCGGGTACCCGTGTATCCAATAAACCCTCTTGCAGTTGCATCCGACTTGTGGTCT
CGCTGTTCCTTGGGAGGGTCTCCTCTGAGTGATTGACTACCCGTCAGCGGGGGTCTTTCACATGCAGCAT
GTATCAAAATTAATTTGGTTTTTTTTCTTAAGTATTTACATTAAATGGCCATAGTTGCATTAATGAATCG
GCCAACGCGCGGGGAGAGGCGGTTTGCGTATTGGGCGCTCTTCCGCTTCCTCGCTCACTGACTCGCTGCG
CTCGGTCGTTCGGCTGCGGCGAGCGGTATCAGCTCACTCAAAGGCGGTAATACGGTTATCCACAGAATCA
GGGGATAACGCAGGAAAGAACATGTGAGCAAAAGGCCAGCAAAAGGCCAGGAACCGTAAAAAGGCCGCGT
TGCTGGCGTTTTTCCATAGGCTCCGCCCCCCTGACGAGCATCACAAAAATCGACGCTCAAGTCAGAGGTG
GCGAAACCCGACAGGACTATAAAGATACCAGGCGTTTCCCCCTGGAAGCTCCCTCGTGCGCTCTCCTGTT
CCGACCCTGCCGCTTACCGGATACCTGTCCGCCTTTCTCCCTTCGGGAAGCGTGGCGCTTTCTCATAGCT
CACGCTGTAGGTATCTCAGTTCGGTGTAGGTCGTTCGCTCCAAGCTGGGCTGTGTGCACGAACCCCCCGT
TCAGCCCGACCGCTGCGCCTTATCCGGTAACTATCGTCTTGAGTCCAACCCGGTAAGACACGACTTATCG
CCACTGGCAGCAGCCACTGGTAACAGGATTAGCAGAGCGAGGTATGTAGGCGGTGCTACAGAGTTCTTGA
AGTGGTGGCCTAACTACGGCTACACTAGAAGAACAGTATTTGGTATCTGCGCTCTGCTGAAGCCAGTTAC
CTTCGGAAAAAGAGTTGGTAGCTCTTGATCCGGCAAACAAACCACCGCTGGTAGCGGTGGTTTTTTTGTT
TGCAAGCAGCAGATTACGCGCAGAAAAAAAGGATCTCAAGAAGATCCTTTGATCTTTTCTACGGGGTCTG
ACGCTCAGTGGAACGAAAACTCACGTTAAGGGATTTTGGTCATGAGATTATCAAAAAGGATCTTCACCTA
GATCCTTTTGCGGCCGGCCGCAAATCAATCTAAAGTATATATGAGTAAACTTGGTCTGACAGTTACCAAT
GCTTAATCAGTGAGGCACCTATCTCAGCGATCTGTCTATTTCGTTCATCCATAGTTGCCTGACTCCCCGT
CGTGTAGATAACTACGATACGGGAGGGCTTACCATCTGGCCCCAGTGCTGCAATGATACCGCGAGACCCA
CGCTCACCGGCTCCAGATTTATCAGCAATAAACCAGCCAGCCGGAAGGGCCGAGCGCAGAAGTGGTCCTG
CAACTTTATCCGCCTCCATCCAGTCTATTAATTGTTGCCGGGAAGCTAGAGTAAGTAGTTCGCCAGTTAA
TAGTTTGCGCAACGTTGTTGCCATTGCTACAGGCATCGTGGTGTCACGCTCGTCGTTTGGTATGGCTTCA
TTCAGCTCCGGTTCCCAACGATCAAGGCGAGTTACATGATCCCCCATGTTGTGCAAAAAAGCGGTTAGCT
CCTTCGGTCCTCCGATCGTTGTCAGAAGTAAGTTGGCCGCAGTGTTATCACTCATGGTTATGGCAGCACT
GCATAATTCTCTTACTGTCATGCCATCCGTAAGATGCTTTTCTGTGACTGGTGAGTACTCAACCAAGTCA
TTCTGAGAATAGTGTATGCGGCGACCGAGTTGCTCTTGCCCGGCGTCAATACGGGATAATACCGCGCCAC
ATAGCAGAACTTTAAAAGTGCTCATCATTGGAAAACGTTCTTCGGGGCGAAAACTCTCAAGGATCTTACC
GCTGTTGAGATCCAGTTCGATGTAACCCACTCGTGCACCCAACTGATCTTCAGCATCTTTTACTTTCACC
AGCGTTTCTGGGTGAGCAAAAACAGGAAGGCAAAATGCCGCAAAAAAGGGAATAAGGGCGACACGGAAAT
GTTGAATACTCATACTCTTCCTTTTTCAATATTATTGAAGCATTTATCAGGGTTATTGTCTCATGAGCGG
ATACATATTTGAATGTATTTAGAAAAATAAACAAATAGGGGTTCCGCGCACATTTC
Features (pLannotate 1.2.2; 16 found; start..end, strand, type, name):
     22..615     +  LTR            LTR: long terminal repeat from Moloney murine leukemia virus
    678..877     +  misc_feature   MMLV Ψ: packaging signal of Moloney murine leukemia virus (MMLV)
    929..1017    +  misc_feature   MESV Ψ (fragment): packaging signal of murine embryonic stem cell virus
   1094..1510    +  CDS            gag (truncated): truncated Moloney murine leukemia virus (MMLV) gag gene lacking the start codon
   1520..1894    +  misc_feature   pol region: Moloney murine leukemia virus (MMLV) pol region containing the splice acceptor site
   1926..3281    +  CDS            SNX2 (fragment): SNX2_HUMAN - Experimental evidence at protein level: Swiss-Prot protein existence level 1. Involved in several stages of intracellular trafficking. Interacts with membranes containing phosphatidylinositol 3-phosphate (PtdIns(3P)) or phosphatidylinositol 3,5-bisphosphate (PtdIns(3,5)P2) (PubMed:16179610). Acts in part as component of the retromer membrane- deforming SNX-BAR subcomplex (PubMed:17101778). The SNX-BAR retromer mediates retrograde transport of cargo proteins from endosomes to the trans-Golgi network (TGN) and is involved in endosome-to-plasma membrane transport for cargo protein re
   3243..4166    +  CDS            PRDM6 (fragment): PRDM6_HUMAN - Also known as PFM3. Experimental evidence at protein level: Swiss-Prot protein existence level 1. Putative histone methyltransferase that acts as a transcriptional repressor of smooth muscle gene expression. Promotes the transition from differentiated to proliferative smooth muscle by suppressing differentiation and maintaining the proliferative potential of vascular smooth muscle cells. Also plays a role in endothelial cells by inhibiting endothelial cell proliferation, survival and differentiation. It is unclear whether it has histone methyltransferase activity in vivo. Accordi
   4173..4200    +  CDS            3xHA (fragment): three tandem HA epitope tags
   4241..4570    +  promoter       SV40 promoter: SV40 enhancer and early promoter
   4580..5179    +  CDS            PuroR: puromycin N-acetyltransferase; pac from Streptomyces; confers resistance to puromycin
   5279..5400    +  LTR            3' LTR (ΔU3) (fragment): self-inactivating 3' long terminal repeat (LTR) from Moloney murine leukemia virus
   5401..5870    +  LTR            LTR: long terminal repeat from Moloney murine leukemia virus
   5936..5988    -  CDS            lacI (fragment): lac repressor; lacI; The lac repressor binds to the lac operator to inhibit transcription in E. coli. This inhibition can be relieved by adding lactose or isopropyl-β-D-thiogalactopyranoside (IPTG).
   6171..6759    -  rep_origin     ori: high-copy-number ColE1/pMB1/pBR322/pUC origin of replication
   6923..7783    -  CDS            AmpR: β-lactamase; bla; confers resistance to ampicillin, carbenicillin, and related antibiotics
   7784..7888    -  promoter       AmpR promoter: bla
