[The description below was written by a language model from this plasmid's Addgene catalogue record and pLannotate feature annotations shown in this document.]
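Description:
pMXs-Puro-SNX2-PRDM6 is a Moloney murine leukemia virus (MMLV)-based retroviral expression vector built on the pMXs-Puro backbone, about 7.9 kb in total. It carries a roughly 2.3 kb human SNX2-PRDM6 fusion gene. In bacteria it is maintained through a high-copy ColE1/pUC-type origin and selected with ampicillin via the bla gene and its own promoter. The viral portion is flanked by MMLV long terminal repeats. Downstream of the 5' LTR lie the packaging signal (Ψ, with an adjoining MESV-type Ψ fragment), a truncated gag segment lacking its start codon, and a pol-region fragment containing the splice acceptor. Together these elements allow the transcript to be packaged into virions when gag, pol and env are supplied in trans by a packaging cell line. No separate promoter is annotated upstream of the insert, so its expression presumably comes from the 5' LTR. The 3' LTR is annotated in two adjacent pieces, one labelled as a ΔU3 fragment, which is most likely an annotation artefact, not evidence of a self-inactivating design.

The insert joins an N-terminal portion of sorting nexin 2, a retromer SNX-BAR trafficking protein, to a C-terminal portion of PRDM6, a putative histone methyltransferase and transcriptional repressor. The slight overlap of the two annotations marks the fusion junction. An HA epitope tag at the C terminus allows detection of the chimeric protein. Downstream, an SV40 enhancer/early promoter drives puromycin N-acetyltransferase, so stably transduced mammalian cells can be selected with puromycin. The stated purpose is expression of this fusion gene, and the associated work concerns recurrent fusion genes in gastric cancer.
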