Addgene plasmid #69470: pMXs-Puro-SNX2-PRDM6
Purpose: Expresses SNX2-PRDM6 fusion gene
Depositing lab: Axel Hillmer. Depositing organization: Genome Institute of Singapore, A*STAR Research Entities. Publication: Recurrent Fusion Genes in Gastric Cancer: CLDN18-ARHGAP26 Induces Loss of Epithelial Integrity. Yao F, Kausalya JP, Sia YY, Teo AS, Lee WH, Ong AG, Zhang Z, Tan JH, Li G, Bertrand D, Liu X, Poh HM, Guan P, Zhu F, Pathiraja TN, Ariyaratne PN, Rao J, Woo XY, Cai S, Mulawadi FH, Poh WT, Veeravalli L, Chan CS, Lim SS, Leong ST, Neo SC, Choi PS, Chew EG, Nagarajan N, Jacques PE, So JB, Ruan X, Yeoh KG, Tan P, Sung WK, Hunziker W, Ruan Y, Hillmer AM. Cell Rep. 2015 Jul 14;12(2):272-85. doi: 10.1016/j.celrep.2015.06.020. Epub 2015 Jul 2. PubMed 26146084.
Backbone
  Vector backbone: pMXs-Puro
  Backbone manufacturer: cell biolabs
  Backbone size w/o insert (bp): 5600
  Total vector size (bp): 7894
  Modifications to backbone: Added a fusion gene and a HA tag
  Vector type: Retroviral
  Selectable markers: Puromycin
Growth in bacteria
  Bacterial resistance: Ampicillin, 100 μg/mL
  Growth temperature: 37°C
  Growth strain: NEB Stable
  Growth instructions: 200mg/L
  Copy number: Unknown
Gene/Insert
  Gene/Insert name: SNX2-PRDM6 (alt names: sorting nexin 2; PR domain containing 6)
  Species: H. sapiens (human)
  Insert size (bp): 2294
  GenBank ID: NM_003100 NM_001136239
  Entrez Gene: SNX2 (a.k.a. TRG-9); PRDM6 (a.k.a. KMT8C, PDA3, PRISM)
  Tag / fusion protein: HA TAG (C terminal on insert)
  Cloning method: TOPO Cloning
  Sequencing primers: 5′ TAGAACCTCGCTGGAAAGGA; 3′ CGGGACTATGGTTGCTGACT
Terms and licenses: Academic/Nonprofit Terms; Industry Terms: Not Available to Industry
How to cite: pMXs-Puro-SNX2-PRDM6 was a gift from Axel Hillmer (Addgene plasmid # 69470 ; http://n2t.net/addgene:69470 ; RRID:Addgene_69470)
