>Addgene plasmid #69470 | pMXs-Puro-SNX2-PRDM6 | addgene partial sequence | sequence record 140485 | pBABE5 5'-CTTTATCCAGCCCTCAC-3'
ATATGAGATCTTATATGGGGCACCCCCGCCCCTTGTAAACTTCCCTGACCCTGACATGACAAGAGTTACT
AACAGCCCCTCTCTCCAAGCTCACTTACAGGCTCTCTACTTAGTCCAGCACGAAGTCTGGAGACCTCTGG
CGGCAGCCTACCAAGAACAACTGGACCGACCGGTGGTACCTCACCCTTACCGAGTCGGCGACACAGTGTG
GGTCCGCCGACACCAGACTAAGAACCTAGAACCTCGCTGGAAAGGACCTTACACAGTCCTGCTGACCACC
CCCACCGCCCTCAAAGTAGACGGCATCGCAGCTTGGATACACGCCGCCCACGTGAAGGCTGCCGACCCCG
GGGGTGGACCATCCTCTAGACTGCCGGATCTAGCTAGTTAATTAAGCCGCCACCATGGCGGCCGAGAGGG
AACCTCCTCCGCTGGGGGACGGGAAGCCCACCGACTTTGAGGATCTGGAGGACGGAGAGGACCTGTTCAC
CAGCACTGTCTCCACCCTAGAGTCAAGTCCATCATCTCCAGAACCAGCTAGTCTTCCTGCAGAAGATATT
AGTGCAAACTCCAATGGCCCAAAACCCACAGAAGTTGTATTAGATGATGACAGAGAAGATCTTTTTGCAG
AAGCCACAGAAGAAGTTTCTTTGGACAGCCCTGAAAGGGAACCTATCCTATCCTCGGAACCTTCTCCTGC
AGTCACACCTGTCACTCCTACTACACTCATTGCTCCTAGAATTGAATCAAAGAGTATGTCTGCTCCCGTG
ATCTTTGATAGATCCAGGGAAGAGATTGAAGAAGAAGCAAATGGAGACATTT
