>Addgene plasmid #69470 | pMXs-Puro-SNX2-PRDM6 | addgene partial sequence | sequence record 140703 | pBABE3 5'-ACCCTAACTGACACACATTCC-3'
GCTCATCAAGCGTAATCTGGAACATCGTATGGGTACTCGAGATCCACTTCGATTGATTCTGGGCTCTCAG
TTATTGGCTTGCACTCATTGGGCATCCGCTGGTGTCGGCTCAGCTGGGTGGCCTGCGTGAAGCTCCTCTC
ACACCTCTCGCACTTGAAGGGCTTTTCTCCAGTGTGGGTTCGGATGTGGTTGTTGAGGGTGGTGGCCCCG
GCAAAGGCACGACCACAGTAGCCGCACTTGAAAGGCCGGTCACTAGAGTGAGTGACCACGTGGTTCCTCA
GTTCTGAAGGCTGGGAAAAGGACTGGGAGCAGTGGCCGCATTGGTAGGGTCTGTCGGGGTTCTGCGTGCA
CACGTGCATCTGTAAGAGGATCCGCTGGGTGAAAGTCTTAAAGCACTGCCCACATTTCCAAAGATGCCAG
TCACTGAACTCCGAGTGGAGCTGGCTTGTGGAAGTTGGGCTTGCCAGGACTCGCTGGTTTTTCACGTTGA
TTTGATTAAATCCTGATTCAATGGGCCCAGACTTATCCAGAAGAGAGAAGTTCCTGCTGCACGGAGTCTG
GGGGAAAACAACGGAGCGCTGCTGGGTGGTAGGGGCGAGTTTGCTGCTTTTGTTGAAGGGCTGCAGGGCG
TCTTGTCTGCACATGGCTTCCATTACCGTTGAAGGGACATTTAAGTTTTCATCCTGGGCAATGCATTGTA
AGGGGATCCCAAAGAAAGACGTATAGCTGTCATTGTACCACACCAGAAGCTCGGTGCCCCTAGGGATATC
TATACAGGCTCGGTAGAATATATTCGACCTGTACTGAA
